Addgene plasmid #115843: pcDNA3.1 FLAG- SIV-MAC251-vpx-Q76A
Purpose: Encodes codon optimized FLAG tagged SIVMAC251-Vpx-Q76A mutant
Depositing lab: Jeremy Luban. Depositing organization: University of Massachusetts, Worcester. Publication: Primate immunodeficiency virus proteins Vpx and Vpr counteract transcriptional repression of proviruses by the HUSH complex. Yurkovetskiy L, Guney MH, Kim K, Goh SL, McCauley S, Dauphin A, Diehl WE, Luban J. Nat Microbiol. 2018 Dec;3(12):1354-1361. doi: 10.1038/s41564-018-0256-x. Epub 2018 Oct 8. PubMed 30297740.
Backbone
  Vector backbone: pcDNA3.1-
  Vector type: Mammalian Expression
Growth in bacteria
  Bacterial resistance: Ampicillin, 100 μg/mL
  Growth temperature: 30°C
  Growth strain: NEB Stable
  Copy number: High Copy
Gene/Insert
  Gene/Insert name: SIVMAC251-Vpx-Q76A
  Mutation: Q76A
  Promoter: CMV
  Tag / fusion protein: 3x-FLAG (N terminal on insert)
  Cloning method: Restriction Enzyme; 5′ cloning site Unknown (unknown if destroyed); 3′ cloning site Unknown (unknown if destroyed)
Terms and licenses: Academic/Nonprofit Terms; Industry Terms: Not Available to Industry
Depositor comments: Please visit https://www.biorxiv.org/content/early/2018/04/03/293001 for bioRxiv preprint.
How to cite: pcDNA3.1 FLAG- SIV-MAC251-vpx-Q76A was a gift from Jeremy Luban (Addgene plasmid # 115843 ; http://n2t.net/addgene:115843 ; RRID:Addgene_115843)
