[The description below was written by a language model from this plasmid's Addgene catalogue record and pLannotate feature annotations shown in this document.]
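Description:
pcDNA3.1 FLAG- SIV-MAC251-vpx-Q76A is a 5.8 kb mammalian expression plasmid built on the pcDNA3.1(-) backbone. It carries a codon-optimized open reading frame for the Vpx accessory protein of simian immunodeficiency virus SIVmac251 with a Q76A substitution. The coding sequence is fused at its N terminus to a 3x-FLAG epitope for antibody detection or immunoprecipitation; the automated annotation picks up only a fragment of a single FLAG unit just upstream of vpx. Transcription is driven by the human CMV immediate-early enhancer and promoter and terminated by the bovine growth hormone polyadenylation signal. A T7 promoter lies between the CMV promoter and the insert and could support in vitro transcription. The cloning sites used are not recorded.

In bacteria the plasmid replicates from a high-copy ColE1/pUC-type origin and is selected with ampicillin through the bla gene; an f1 origin is also present. A separate SV40 early promoter–neo–SV40 poly(A) cassette provides the standard neomycin/G418-type selection marker for mammalian cells. The short hits to an HIV-1 LTR, ble, lacI and a bom region are small fragments typical of backbone remnants or annotation noise rather than functional elements.

Vpx normally recruits the CUL4A–DDB1 E3 ubiquitin ligase through DCAF1 to direct host proteins such as SAMHD1 to proteasomal degradation. The record does not state the functional consequence of Q76A. The associated publication concerns Vpx and Vpr counteracting HUSH complex–mediated transcriptional repression of proviruses, so the construct most plausibly serves as a mutant comparator to wild-type Vpx in transfection experiments.
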