Features (pLannotate 1.2.2; 21 found; start..end, strand, type, name):
     28..80      -  misc_feature   bom (fragment): basis of mobility region from pBR322
    235..614     +  enhancer       CMV enhancer: human cytomegalovirus immediate early enhancer
    615..818     +  promoter       CMV promoter: human cytomegalovirus (CMV) immediate early promoter
    814..847     +  LTR            5' LTR (truncated) (fragment): truncated 5' long terminal repeat (LTR) from HIV-1
    863..881     +  promoter       T7 promoter: promoter for bacteriophage T7 RNA polymerase
    978..1000    +  CDS            FLAG (fragment): FLAG® epitope tag, followed by an enterokinase cleavage site
   1011..1346    +  CDS            vpx: VPX_SIVSP - Experimental evidence at protein level: Swiss-Prot protein existence level 1. Plays a role in nuclear translocation of the viral pre- integration complex (PIC), thus is required for the virus to infect non-dividing cells. Targets specific host proteins for degradation by the 26S proteasome. Acts by associating with the cellular CUL4A-DDB1 E3 ligase complex through direct interaction with host VPRPB/DCAF-1. This change in the E3 ligase substrate specificity results in the degradation of host SAMHD1. In turn, SAMHD1 depletion allows viral replication in host myeloid cells by preventi
   1429..1653    +  polyA_signal   bGH poly(A) signal: bovine growth hormone polyadenylation signal
   1657..1678    +  promoter       SV40 promoter (fragment): SV40 enhancer and early promoter
   1699..2127    +  rep_origin     f1 ori (sequence partly withheld): f1 bacteriophage origin of replication; arrow indicates direction of (+) strand synthesis
   2141..2470    +  promoter       SV40 promoter: SV40 enhancer and early promoter
   2537..3328    +  CDS            neo: KKA2_KLEPN - Also known as kan, nptII. Experimental evidence at protein level: Swiss-Prot protein existence level 1. Resistance to kanamycin, neomycin, paromomycin, ribostamycin, butirosin and gentamicin B. From Klebsiella pneumoniae.
   3352..3510    +  CDS            ble (fragment): BLE_KLEPN - Experimental evidence at protein level: Swiss-Prot protein existence level 1. Binding protein with a strong affinity to the bleomycin family of antibiotics. Binds to CL990; an antimitotic-antibiotic compound. From Klebsiella pneumoniae.
   3505..3626    +  polyA_signal   SV40 poly(A) signal: SV40 polyadenylation signal
   3699..3715    -  protein_bind   lac operator: The lac repressor binds to the lac operator to inhibit transcription in E. coli. This inhibition can be relieved by adding lactose or isopropyl-β-D-thiogalactopyranoside (IPTG). lac repressor encoded by lacI
   3723..3753    -  promoter       lac promoter: promoter for the E. coli lac operon
   3768..3789    -  protein_bind   CAP binding site: CAP binding activates transcription in the presence of cAMP. E. coli catabolite activator protein
   3802..3894    -  CDS            lacI (fragment): lac repressor; lacI; The lac repressor binds to the lac operator to inhibit transcription in E. coli. This inhibition can be relieved by adding lactose or isopropyl-β-D-thiogalactopyranoside (IPTG).
   4077..4665    -  rep_origin     ori: high-copy-number ColE1/pMB1/pBR322/pUC origin of replication
   4836..5696    -  CDS            AmpR: β-lactamase; bla; confers resistance to ampicillin, carbenicillin, and related antibiotics
   5697..5801    -  promoter       AmpR promoter: bla
>Addgene plasmid #115843 | pcDNA3.1 FLAG- SIV-MAC251-vpx-Q76A | addgene full sequence | sequence record 234223 | Addgene NGS Result
GACGGATCGGGAGATCTCCCGATCCCCTATGGTGCACTCTCAGTACAATCTGCTCTGATGCCGCATAGTT
AAGCCAGTATCTGCTCCCTGCTTGTGTGTTGGAGGTCGCTGAGTAGTGCGCGAGCAAAATTTAAGCTACA
ACAAGGCAAGGCTTGACCGACAATTGCATGAAGAATCTGCTTAGGGTTAGGCGTTTTGCGCTGCTTCGCG
ATGTACGGGCCAGATATACGCGTTGACATTGATTATTGACTAGTTATTAATAGTAATCAATTACGGGGTC
ATTAGTTCATAGCCCATATATGGAGTTCCGCGTTACATAACTTACGGTAAATGGCCCGCCTGGCTGACCG
CCCAACGACCCCCGCCCATTGACGTCAATAATGACGTATGTTCCCATAGTAACGCCAATAGGGACTTTCC
ATTGACGTCAATGGGTGGAGTATTTACGGTAAACTGCCCACTTGGCAGTACATCAAGTGTATCATATGCC
AAGTACGCCCCCTATTGACGTCAATGACGGTAAATGGCCCGCCTGGCATTATGCCCAGTACATGACCTTA
TGGGACTTTCCTACTTGGCAGTACATCTACGTATTAGTCATCGCTATTACCATGGTGATGCGGTTTTGGC
AGTACATCAATGGGCGTGGATAGCGGTTTGACTCACGGGGATTTCCAAGTCTCCACCCCATTGACGTCAA
TGGGAGTTTGTTTTGGCACCAAAATCAACGGGACTTTCCAAAATGTCGTAACAACTCCGCCCCATTGACG
CAAATGGGCGGTAGGCGTGTACGGTGGGAGGTCTATATAAGCAGAGCTCTCTGGCTAACTAGAGAACCCA
CTGCTTACTGGCTTATCGAAATTAATACGACTCACTATAGGGAGACCCAAGCTGGCTAGCGTTTAAACGG
GCCCTCTAGAGCCGCCATGGATTATAAAGATGACGATGACAAAGACTATAAAGACGATGACGACAAAGAT
TACAAGGACGACGACGACAAAGCGGCCGCTATGAGCGATCCAAGGGAACGAATCCCGCCCGGAAATTCTG
GTGAAGAGACCATCGGTGAGGCGTTTGAGTGGCTGAACCGGACTGTCGAGGAAATCAACAGGGAGGCTGT
GAACCATCTGCCCAGGGAATTGATATTTCAGGTATGGCAACGATCCTGGGAGTATTGGCATGACGAACAG
GGCATGTCACAGAGCTACGTCAAGTATCGGTACTTGTGTCTTATGGCTAAAGCTCTCTTCATGCATTGCA
AAAAGGGGTGCCGATGCTTGGGAGAAGGTCATGGTGCGGGGGGGTGGCGCCCAGGACCCCCACCTCCTCC
ACCCCCTGGGTTGGCATAACCCGGGGAATTCCACCACACTGGACTAGTGGATCCGAGCTCGGTACCAAGC
TTAAGTTTAAACCGCTGATCAGCCTCGACTGTGCCTTCTAGTTGCCAGCCATCTGTTGTTTGCCCCTCCC
CCGTGCCTTCCTTGACCCTGGAAGGTGCCACTCCCACTGTCCTTTCCTAATAAAATGAGGAAATTGCATC
GCATTGTCTGAGTAGGTGTCATTCTATTCTGGGGGGTGGGGTGGGGCAGGACAGCAAGGGGGAGGATTGG
GAAGACAATAGCAGGCATGCTGGGGATGCGGTGGGCTCTATGGCTTCTGAGGCGGAAAGAACCAGCTGGG
GCTCTAGGGGGTATCCCC
[124 nt withheld, positions 1699-1822]
C
[91 nt withheld, positions 1824-1914]
A
[49 nt withheld, positions 1916-1964]
CCTTTGACGTTGGAGTCCACGTTCTTT
[37 nt withheld, positions 1992-2028]
ACCCTATCTCGGTCTATTCTTTTGATTTATAAGGGATTTTGCCGATTTCGGCCTATTGGTTAAAAAATGA
GCTGATTTAACAAAAATTTAACGCGAATTAATTCTGTGGAATGTGTGTCAGTTAGGGTGTGGAAAGTCCC
CAGGCTCCCCAGCAGGCAGAAGTATGCAAAGCATGCATCTCAATTAGTCAGCAACCAGGTGTGGAAAGTC
CCCAGGCTCCCCAGCAGGCAGAAGTATGCAAAGCATGCATCTCAATTAGTCAGCAACCATAGTCCCGCCC
CTAACTCCGCCCATCCCGCCCCTAACTCCGCCCAGTTCCGCCCATTCTCCGCCCCATGGCTGACTAATTT
TTTTTATTTATGCAGAGGCCGAGGCCGCCTCTGCCTCTGAGCTATTCCAGAAGTAGTGAGGAGGCTTTTT
TGGAGGCCTAGGCTTTTGCAAAAAGCTCCCGGGAGCTTGTATATCCATTTTCGGATCTGATCAAGAGACA
GGATGAGGATCGTTTCGCATGATTGAACAAGATGGATTGCACGCAGGTTCTCCGGCCGCTTGGGTGGAGA
GGCTATTCGGCTATGACTGGGCACAACAGACAATCGGCTGCTCTGATGCCGCCGTGTTCCGGCTGTCAGC
GCAGGGGCGCCCGGTTCTTTTTGTCAAGACCGACCTGTCCGGTGCCCTGAATGAACTGCAGGACGAGGCA
GCGCGGCTATCGTGGCTGGCCACGACGGGCGTTCCTTGCGCAGCTGTGCTCGACGTTGTCACTGAAGCGG
GAAGGGACTGGCTGCTATTGGGCGAAGTGCCGGGGCAGGATCTCCTGTCATCTCACCTTGCTCCTGCCGA
GAAAGTATCCATCATGGCTGATGCAATGCGGCGGCTGCATACGCTTGATCCGGCTACCTGCCCATTCGAC
CACCAAGCGAAACATCGCATCGAGCGAGCACGTACTCGGATGGAAGCCGGTCTTGTCGATCAGGATGATC
TGGACGAAGAGCATCAGGGGCTCGCGCCAGCCGAACTGTTCGCCAGGCTCAAGGCGCGCATGCCCGACGG
CGAGGATCTCGTCGTGACCCATGGCGATGCCTGCTTGCCGAATATCATGGTGGAAAATGGCCGCTTTTCT
GGATTCATCGACTGTGGCCGGCTGGGTGTGGCGGACCGCTATCAGGACATAGCGTTGGCTACCCGTGATA
TTGCTGAAGAGCTTGGCGGCGAATGGGCTGACCGCTTCCTCGTGCTTTACGGTATCGCCGCTCCCGATTC
GCAGCGCATCGCCTTCTATCGCCTTCTTGACGAGTTCTTCTGAGCGGGACTCTGGGGTTCGAAATGACCG
ACCAAGCGACGCCCAACCTGCCATCACGAGATTTCGATTCCACCGCCGCCTTCTATGAAAGGTTGGGCTT
CGGAATCGTTTTCCGGGACGCCGGCTGGATGATCCTCCAGCGCGGGGATCTCATGCTGGAGTTCTTCGCC
CACCCCAACTTGTTTATTGCAGCTTATAATGGTTACAAATAAAGCAATAGCATCACAAATTTCACAAATA
AAGCATTTTTTTCACTGCATTCTAGTTGTGGTTTGTCCAAACTCATCAATGTATCTTATCATGTCTGTAT
ACCGTCGACCTCTAGCTAGAGCTTGGCGTAATCATGGTCATAGCTGTTTCCTGTGTGAAATTGTTATCCG
CTCACAATTCCACACAACATACGAGCCGGAAGCATAAAGTGTAAAGCCTGGGGTGCCTAATGAGTGAGCT
AACTCACATTAATTGCGTTGCGCTCACTGCCCGCTTTCCAGTCGGGAAACCTGTCGTGCCAGCTGCATTA
ATGAATCGGCCAACGCGCGGGGAGAGGCGGTTTGCGTATTGGGCGCTCTTCCGCTTCCTCGCTCACTGAC
TCGCTGCGCTCGGTCGTTCGGCTGCGGCGAGCGGTATCAGCTCACTCAAAGGCGGTAATACGGTTATCCA
CAGAATCAGGGGATAACGCAGGAAAGAACATGTGAGCAAAAGGCCAGCAAAAGGCCAGGAACCGTAAAAA
GGCCGCGTTGCTGGCGTTTTTCCATAGGCTCCGCCCCCCTGACGAGCATCACAAAAATCGACGCTCAAGT
CAGAGGTGGCGAAACCCGACAGGACTATAAAGATACCAGGCGTTTCCCCCTGGAAGCTCCCTCGTGCGCT
CTCCTGTTCCGACCCTGCCGCTTACCGGATACCTGTCCGCCTTTCTCCCTTCGGGAAGCGTGGCGCTTTC
TCATAGCTCACGCTGTAGGTATCTCAGTTCGGTGTAGGTCGTTCGCTCCAAGCTGGGCTGTGTGCACGAA
CCCCCCGTTCAGCCCGACCGCTGCGCCTTATCCGGTAACTATCGTCTTGAGTCCAACCCGGTAAGACACG
ACTTATCGCCACTGGCAGCAGCCACTGGTAACAGGATTAGCAGAGCGAGGTATGTAGGCGGTGCTACAGA
GTTCTTGAAGTGGTGGCCTAACTACGGCTACACTAGAAGAACAGTATTTGGTATCTGCGCTCTGCTGAAG
CCAGTTACCTTCGGAAAAAGAGTTGGTAGCTCTTGATCCGGCAAACAAACCACCGCTGGTAGCGGTGGTT
TTTTTGTTTGCAAGCAGCAGATTACGCGCAGAAAAAAAGGATCTCAAGAAGATCCTTTGATCTTTTCTAC
GGGGTCTGACGCTCAGTGGAACGAAAACTCACGTTAAGGGATTTTGGTCATGAGATTATCAAAAAGGATC
TTCACCTAGATCCTTTTAAATTAAAAATGAAGTTTTAAATCAATCTAAAGTATATATGAGTAAACTTGGT
CTGACAGTTACCAATGCTTAATCAGTGAGGCACCTATCTCAGCGATCTGTCTATTTCGTTCATCCATAGT
TGCCTGACTCCCCGTCGTGTAGATAACTACGATACGGGAGGGCTTACCATCTGGCCCCAGTGCTGCAATG
ATACCGCGAGACCCACGCTCACCGGCTCCAGATTTATCAGCAATAAACCAGCCAGCCGGAAGGGCCGAGC
GCAGAAGTGGTCCTGCAACTTTATCCGCCTCCATCCAGTCTATTAATTGTTGCCGGGAAGCTAGAGTAAG
TAGTTCGCCAGTTAATAGTTTGCGCAACGTTGTTGCCATTGCTACAGGCATCGTGGTGTCACGCTCGTCG
TTTGGTATGGCTTCATTCAGCTCCGGTTCCCAACGATCAAGGCGAGTTACATGATCCCCCATGTTGTGCA
AAAAAGCGGTTAGCTCCTTCGGTCCTCCGATCGTTGTCAGAAGTAAGTTGGCCGCAGTGTTATCACTCAT
GGTTATGGCAGCACTGCATAATTCTCTTACTGTCATGCCATCCGTAAGATGCTTTTCTGTGACTGGTGAG
TACTCAACCAAGTCATTCTGAGAATAGTGTATGCGGCGACCGAGTTGCTCTTGCCCGGCGTCAATACGGG
ATAATACCGCGCCACATAGCAGAACTTTAAAAGTGCTCATCATTGGAAAACGTTCTTCGGGGCGAAAACT
CTCAAGGATCTTACCGCTGTTGAGATCCAGTTCGATGTAACCCACTCGTGCACCCAACTGATCTTCAGCA
TCTTTTACTTTCACCAGCGTTTCTGGGTGAGCAAAAACAGGAAGGCAAAATGCCGCAAAAAAGGGAATAA
GGGCGACACGGAAATGTTGAATACTCATACTCTTCCTTTTTCAATATTATTGAAGCATTTATCAGGGTTA
TTGTCTCATGAGCGGATACATATTTGAATGTATTTAGAAAAATAAACAAATAGGGGTTCCGCGCACATTT
CCCCGAAAAGTGCCACCTGACGTC
