>Addgene plasmid #115843 | pcDNA3.1 FLAG- SIV-MAC251-vpx-Q76A | depositor partial sequence | sequence record 218792 | SIV MAC251 Vpx
TCTAGAGCCGCCATGGATTATAAAGATGACGATGACAAAGACTATAAAGACGATGACGACAAAGATTACA
AGGACGACGACGACAAAGCGGCCGCTATGAGCGATCCAAGGGAACGAATCCCGCCCGGAAATTCTGGTGA
AGAGACCATCGGTGAGGCGTTTGAGTGGCTGAACCGGACTGTCGAGGAAATCAACAGGGAGGCTGTGAAC
CATCTGCCCAGGGAATTGATATTTCAGGTATGGCAACGATCCTGGGAGTATTGGCATGACGAACAGGGCA
TGTCACAGAGCTACGTCAAGTATCGGTACTTGTGTCTTATGGCTAAAGCTCTCTTCATGCATTGCAAAAA
GGGGTGCCGATGCTTGGGAGAAGGTCATGGTGCGGGGGGGTGGCGCCCAGGACCCCCACCTCCTCCACCC
CCTGGGTTGGCATAACCCGGGGAATTC
